Addgene plasmid #245322: pMV_AA100
Purpose: Cas9 CRISPRko all-in-one positive control; targets CD55
Depositing lab: John Doench & David Root. Depositing organization: Broad Institute.
Backbone
  Vector backbone: pRDA_722
  Vector type: Lentiviral
Growth in bacteria
  Bacterial resistance: Ampicillin, 100 μg/mL
  Growth temperature: 37°C
  Growth strain: NEB Stable
  Copy number: High Copy
Gene/Insert
  Gene/Insert name: Cas9, sgRNA CD55
  gRNA/shRNA sequence: Unspecified
  Species: Synthetic
  Mutation: None
  Entrez Gene: CD55 (a.k.a. CHAPLE, CR, CROM, DAF, TC)
  Cloning method: Golden Gate
Terms and licenses: Academic/Nonprofit Terms; Industry Terms: Not Available to Industry
How to cite: pMV_AA100 was a gift from John Doench & David Root (Addgene plasmid # 245322 ; http://n2t.net/addgene:245322 ; RRID:Addgene_245322)
