[The description below was written by a language model from this plasmid's Addgene catalogue record and pLannotate feature annotations shown in this document.]
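Description:
pMV_AA100 is an all-in-one lentiviral CRISPR knockout plasmid built on the pRDA_722 backbone, carrying both Streptococcus pyogenes Cas9 and a single guide RNA directed against human CD55 (also known as DAF). It is propagated in E. coli through a high-copy ColE1/pUC-type origin with ampicillin selection via β-lactamase. The backbone also contains an f1 origin and an SV40/EM7-driven bleomycin/Zeocin resistance cassette located outside the viral transfer region. The guide was inserted by Golden Gate cloning, and its sequence is not specified in the record.

The transfer cassette has a third-generation style layout. A CMV enhancer/promoter is fused to a truncated HIV-1 5' LTR to drive genomic RNA production in packaging cells. This is followed by the Ψ packaging signal with a gag fragment, the RRE for Rev-dependent nuclear export, and the cPPT/CTS. Downstream, a human U6 Pol III promoter expresses the sgRNA, with the guide joined to a tracrRNA-derived scaffold. An EF-1α core promoter then drives Cas9 carrying a nucleoplasmin NLS and a 3xHA epitope tag. A puromycin N-acetyltransferase coding sequence sits shortly after the tag, allowing selection of transduced mammalian cells. The element linking it to Cas9 is not annotated in the feature table. A WPRE enhances transcript expression, and the cassette ends with a truncated 3' LTR and a bGH polyadenylation signal.

The record describes the plasmid as a positive control for Cas9 knockout experiments. Because a single virus delivers nuclease, guide and selection marker, it can be used to check editing activity in a cell model by monitoring loss of CD55. CD55 is a cell-surface protein, so this could plausibly be done by antibody staining, although the record does not specify a readout.
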