Features (pLannotate 1.2.2; 34 found; start..end, strand, type, name):
     31..83      -  misc_feature   bom (fragment): basis of mobility region from pBR322
    238..617     +  enhancer       CMV enhancer: human cytomegalovirus immediate early enhancer
    618..817     +  promoter       CMV promoter: human cytomegalovirus (CMV) immediate early promoter
    835..1015    +  LTR            5' LTR (truncated): truncated 5' long terminal repeat (LTR) from HIV-1
   1062..1187    +  misc_feature   HIV-1 Ψ: packaging signal of human immunodeficiency virus type 1
   1171..1534    +  CDS            HIV-1 gag (fragment): gag protein from human immunodeficiency virus 1; gag
   1680..1913    +  misc_feature   RRE: The Rev response element (RRE) of HIV-1 allows for Rev-dependent mRNA export from the nucleus to the cytoplasm.
   2290..2390    +  CDS            Rev (fragment): human immunodeficiency virus 1 (HIV-1) Rev protein; rev; enhances nuclear export of unspliced and incompletely spliced viral mRNAs
   2440..2557    +  misc_feature   cPPT/CTS: central polypurine tract and central termination sequence of HIV-1
   2615..2855    +  promoter       U6 promoter: RNA polymerase III promoter for human U6 snRNA
   2903..2970    +  misc_RNA       tracrRNA (fragment): trans-activating CRISPR RNA for the Streptococcus pyogenes CRISPR/Cas9 system
   2983..3194    +  promoter       EF-1α core promoter: core promoter for human elongation factor EF-1α
   3271..7370    +  CDS            Cas9 (fragment): Cas9 (Csn1) endonuclease from the Streptococcus pyogenes Type II CRISPR/Cas system generates RNA-guided double strand breaks in DNA
   7378..7425    +  CDS            nucleoplasmin NLS: bipartite nuclear localization signal from nucleoplasmin
   7432..7512    +  CDS            3xHA: three tandem HA epitope tags
   7575..8169    +  CDS            PuroR (fragment): puromycin N-acetyltransferase; pac from Streptomyces; confers resistance to puromycin
   8189..8777    +  misc_feature   WPRE: woodchuck hepatitis virus posttranscriptional regulatory element
   8773..8916    +  CDS            nef (fragment): NEF_HV1LA - Experimental evidence at protein level: Swiss-Prot protein existence level 1. Extracellular Nef protein targets CD4(+) T-lymphocytes for apoptosis by interacting with CXCR4 surface receptors. From Human immunodeficiency virus type 1 group M subtype B (isolate Lai) (HIV-1).
   8902..9082    +  LTR            5' LTR (truncated): truncated 5' long terminal repeat (LTR) from HIV-1
   9114..9225    +  polyA_signal   bGH poly(A) signal: bovine growth hormone polyadenylation signal
   9342..9363    +  promoter       SV40 promoter (fragment): SV40 enhancer and early promoter
   9384..9812    +  rep_origin     f1 ori (sequence partly withheld): f1 bacteriophage origin of replication; arrow indicates direction of (+) strand synthesis
   9826..10155   +  promoter       SV40 promoter: SV40 enhancer and early promoter
  10203..10250   +  promoter       EM7 promoter: synthetic bacterial promoter&nbsp
  10269..10643   +  CDS            BleoR: antibiotic-binding protein; Sh ble from Streptoalloteichus hindustanus; confers resistance to bleomycin, phleomycin, and Zeocin™
  10653..10778   +  CDS            ble (fragment): BLE_KLEPN - Experimental evidence at protein level: Swiss-Prot protein existence level 1. Binding protein with a strong affinity to the bleomycin family of antibiotics. Binds to CL990; an antimitotic-antibiotic compound. From Klebsiella pneumoniae.
  10773..10894   +  polyA_signal   SV40 poly(A) signal: SV40 polyadenylation signal
  10965..10987   -  protein_bind   lac operator (fragment): The lac repressor binds to the lac operator to inhibit transcription in E. coli. This inhibition can be relieved by adding lactose or isopropyl-β-D-thiogalactopyranoside (IPTG). lac repressor encoded by lacI
  10991..11021   -  promoter       lac promoter: promoter for the E. coli lac operon
  11036..11057   -  protein_bind   CAP binding site: CAP binding activates transcription in the presence of cAMP. E. coli catabolite activator protein
  11070..11162   -  CDS            lacI (fragment): lac repressor; lacI; The lac repressor binds to the lac operator to inhibit transcription in E. coli. This inhibition can be relieved by adding lactose or isopropyl-β-D-thiogalactopyranoside (IPTG).
  11345..11933   -  rep_origin     ori: high-copy-number ColE1/pMB1/pBR322/pUC origin of replication
  12104..12964   -  CDS            AmpR: β-lactamase; bla; confers resistance to ampicillin, carbenicillin, and related antibiotics
  12965..13069   -  promoter       AmpR promoter: bla
>Addgene plasmid #245322 | pMV_AA100 | addgene full sequence | sequence record 488050 | Addgene NGS Result
GTCGACGGATCGGGAGATCTCCCGATCCCCTATGGTGCACTCTCAGTACAATCTGCTCTGATGCCGCATA
GTTAAGCCAGTATCTGCTCCCTGCTTGTGTGTTGGAGGTCGCTGAGTAGTGCGCGAGCAAAATTTAAGCT
ACAACAAGGCAAGGCTTGACCGACAATTGCATGAAGAATCTGCTTAGGGTTAGGCGTTTTGCGCTGCTTC
GCGATGTACGGGCCAGATATACGCGTTGACATTGATTATTGACTAGTTATTAATAGTAATCAATTACGGG
GTCATTAGTTCATAGCCCATATATGGAGTTCCGCGTTACATAACTTACGGTAAATGGCCCGCCTGGCTGA
CCGCCCAACGACCCCCGCCCATTGACGTCAATAATGACGTATGTTCCCATAGTAACGCCAATAGGGACTT
TCCATTGACGTCAATGGGTGGAGTATTTACGGTAAACTGCCCACTTGGCAGTACATCAAGTGTATCATAT
GCCAAGTACGCCCCCTATTGACGTCAATGACGGTAAATGGCCCGCCTGGCATTATGCCCAGTACATGACC
TTATGGGACTTTCCTACTTGGCAGTACATCTACGTATTAGTCATCGCTATTACCATGGTGATGCGGTTTT
GGCAGTACATCAATGGGCGTGGATAGCGGTTTGACTCACGGGGATTTCCAAGTCTCCACCCCATTGACGT
CAATGGGAGTTTGTTTTGGCACCAAAATCAACGGGACTTTCCAAAATGTCGTAACAACTCCGCCCCATTG
ACGCAAATGGGCGGTAGGCGTGTACGGTGGGAGGTCTATATAAGCAGCGCGTTTTGCCTGTACTGGGTCT
CTCTGGTTAGACCAGATCTGAGCCTGGGAGCTCTCTGGCTAACTAGGGAACCCACTGCTTAAGCCTCAAT
AAAGCTTGCCTTGAGTGCTTCAAGTAGTGTGTGCCCGTCTGTTGTGTGACTCTGGTAACTAGAGATCCCT
CAGACCCTTTTAGTCAGTGTGGAAAATCTCTAGCAGTGGCGCCCGAACAGGGACTTGAAAGCGAAAGGGA
AACCAGAGGAGCTCTCTCGACGCAGGACTCGGCTTGCTGAAGCGCGCACGGCAAGAGGCGAGGGGCGGCG
ACTGGTGAGTACGCCAAAAATTTTGACTAGCGGAGGCTAGAAGGAGAGAGATGGGTGCGAGAGCGTCAGT
ATTAAGCGGGGGAGAATTAGATCGCGATGGGAAAAAATTCGGTTAAGGCCAGGGGGAAAGAAAAAATATA
AATTAAAACATATAGTATGGGCAAGCAGGGAGCTAGAACGATTCGCAGTTAATCCTGGCCTGTTAGAAAC
ATCAGAAGGCTGTAGACAAATACTGGGACAGCTACAACCATCCCTTCAGACAGGATCAGAAGAACTTAGA
TCATTATATAATACAGTAGCAACCCTCTATTGTGTGCATCAAAGGATAGAGATAAAAGACACCAAGGAAG
CTTTAGACAAGATAGAGGAAGAGCAAAACAAAAGTAAGACCACCGCACAGCAAGCGGCCGCTGATCTTCA
GACCTGGAGGAGGAGATATGAGGGACAATTGGAGAAGTGAATTATATAAATATAAAGTAGTAAAAATTGA
ACCATTAGGAGTAGCACCCACCAAGGCAAAGAGAAGAGTGGTGCAGAGAGAAAAAAGAGCAGTGGGAATA
GGAGCTTTGTTCCTTGGGTTCTTGGGAGCAGCAGGAAGCACTATGGGCGCAGCGTCAATGACGCTGACGG
TACAGGCCAGACAATTATTGTCTGGTATAGTGCAGCAGCAGAACAATTTGCTGAGGGCTATTGAGGCGCA
ACAGCATCTGTTGCAACTCACAGTCTGGGGCATCAAGCAGCTCCAGGCAAGAATCCTGGCTGTGGAAAGA
TACCTAAAGGATCAACAGCTCCTGGGGATTTGGGGTTGCTCTGGAAAACTCATTTGCACCACTGCTGTGC
CTTGGAATGCTAGTTGGAGTAATAAATCTCTGGAACAGATTTGGAATCACACGACCTGGATGGAGTGGGA
CAGAGAAATTAACAATTACACAAGCTTAATACACTCCTTAATTGAAGAATCGCAAAACCAGCAAGAAAAG
AATGAACAAGAATTATTGGAATTAGATAAATGGGCAAGTTTGTGGAATTGGTTTAACATAACAAATTGGC
TGTGGTATATAAAATTATTCATAATGATAGTAGGAGGCTTGGTAGGTTTAAGAATAGTTTTTGCTGTACT
TTCTATAGTGAATAGAGTTAGGCAGGGATATTCACCATTATCGTTTCAGACCCACCTCCCAACCCCGAGG
GGACCCGACAGGCCCGAAGGAATAGAAGAAGAAGGTGGAGAGAGAGACAGAGACAGATCCATTCGATTAG
TGAACGGATCGGCACTGCGTGCGCCAATTCTGCAGACAAATGGCAGTATTCATCCACAATTTTAAAAGAA
AAGGGGGGATTGGGGGGTACAGTGCAGGGGAAAGAATAGTAGACATAATAGCAACAGACATACAAACTAA
AGAATTACAAAAACAAATTACAAAAATTCAAAATTTTCGGGTTTATTACAGGGACAGCAGAGATCCAGTT
TGGTTAATTAAGGTACCGGGCAGAGAGGGCCTATTTCCCATGATTCCTTCATATTTGCATATACGATACA
AGGCTGTTAGAGAGATAATTAGAATTAATTTGACTGTAAACACAAAGATATTAGTACAAAATACGTGACG
TAGAAAGTAATAATTTCTTGGGTAGTTTGCAGTTTTAAAATTATGTTTTAAAATGGACTATCATATGCTT
ACCGTAACTTGAAAGTATTTCGATTTCTTGGCTTTATATATCTTGTGGAAAGGACGAAACACCGTTGTGC
CTGCCGGCCGTGTGGTTTAAGAGCTATGCTGGAAACAGCATAGCAAGTTTAAATAAGGCTAGTCCGTTAT
CAACTTGAAAAAGTGGCACCGAGTCGGTGCTTTTTTGAACACGGGCAGAGCGCACATCGCCCACAGTCCC
CGAGAAGTTGGGGGGAGGGGTCGGCAATTGAACGGGTGCCTAGAGAAGGTGGCGCGGGGTAAACTGGGAA
AGTGATGTCGTGTACTGGCTCCGCCTTTTTCCCGAGGGTGGGGGAGAACCGTATATAAGTGCAGTAGTCG
CCGTGAACGTTCTTTTTCGCAACGGGTTTGCCGCCAGAACACAGAGGAGCCACCATGGCCAAACGGACAG
CCGACGGAAGCGAGTTCGAGTCACCAAAGAAGAAGCGGAAAGTCGGCAGCGACAAGAAGTACAGCATCGG
CCTGGACATCGGCACCAACTCTGTGGGCTGGGCCGTGATCACCGACGAGTACAAGGTGCCCAGCAAGAAA
TTCAAGGTGCTGGGCAACACCGACCGGCACAGCATCAAGAAGAACCTGATCGGAGCCCTGCTGTTCGACA
GCGGCGAAACAGCCGAGGCCACCCGGCTGAAGAGAACCGCCAGAAGAAGATACACCAGACGGAAGAACCG
GATCTGCTATCTGCAAGAGATCTTCAGCAACGAGATGGCCAAGGTGGACGACAGCTTCTTCCACAGACTG
GAAGAGTCCTTCCTGGTGGAAGAGGATAAGAAGCACGAGCGGCACCCCATCTTCGGCAACATCGTGGACG
AGGTGGCCTACCACGAGAAGTACCCCACCATCTACCACCTGAGAAAGAAACTGGTGGACAGCACCGACAA
GGCCGACCTGCGGCTGATCTATCTGGCCCTGGCCCACATGATCAAGTTCCGGGGCCACTTCCTGATCGAG
GGCGACCTGAACCCCGACAACAGCGACGTGGACAAGCTGTTCATCCAGCTGGTGCAGACCTACAACCAGC
TGTTCGAGGAAAACCCCATCAACGCTAGCGGCGTGGACGCCAAGGCCATCCTGTCTGCCAGACTGAGCAA
GAGCAGACGGCTGGAAAATCTGATCGCCCAGCTGCCCGGCGAGAAGAAGAATGGCCTGTTCGGCAACCTG
ATTGCCCTGAGCCTGGGCCTGACCCCCAACTTCAAGAGCAACTTCGACCTGGCCGAGGATGCCAAACTGC
AGCTGAGCAAGGACACCTACGACGACGACCTGGACAACCTGCTGGCCCAGATCGGCGACCAGTACGCCGA
CCTGTTTCTGGCCGCCAAGAACCTGTCCGACGCCATCCTGCTGAGCGACATCCTGAGAGTGAACACCGAG
ATCACCAAGGCCCCCCTGAGCGCCTCTATGATCAAGAGATACGACGAGCACCACCAGGACCTGACCCTGC
TGAAAGCTCTCGTGCGGCAGCAGCTGCCTGAGAAGTACAAAGAGATTTTCTTCGACCAGAGCAAGAACGG
CTACGCCGGCTACATTGACGGCGGAGCCAGCCAGGAAGAGTTCTACAAGTTCATCAAGCCCATCCTGGAA
AAGATGGACGGCACCGAGGAACTGCTCGTGAAGCTGAACAGAGAGGACCTGCTGCGGAAGCAGCGGACCT
TCGACAACGGCAGCATCCCCCACCAGATCCACCTGGGAGAGCTGCACGCCATTCTGCGGCGGCAGGAAGA
TTTTTACCCATTCCTGAAGGACAACCGGGAAAAGATCGAGAAGATCCTGACCTTCCGCATCCCCTACTAC
GTGGGCCCTCTGGCCAGGGGAAACAGCAGATTCGCCTGGATGACCAGAAAGAGCGAGGAAACCATCACCC
CCTGGAACTTCGAGGAAGTGGTGGACAAGGGCGCTTCCGCCCAGAGCTTCATCGAGCGGATGACCAACTT
CGATAAGAACCTGCCCAACGAGAAGGTGCTGCCCAAGCACAGCCTGCTGTACGAGTACTTCACCGTGTAT
AACGAGCTGACCAAAGTGAAATACGTGACCGAGGGAATGAGAAAGCCCGCCTTCCTGAGCGGCGAGCAGA
AAAAGGCCATCGTGGACCTGCTGTTCAAGACCAACCGGAAAGTGACCGTGAAGCAGCTGAAAGAGGACTA
CTTCAAGAAAATCGAGTGCTTCGACTCCGTGGAAATCTCCGGCGTGGAAGATCGGTTCAACGCCTCCCTG
GGCACATACCACGATCTGCTGAAAATTATCAAGGACAAGGACTTCCTGGACAATGAGGAAAACGAGGACA
TTCTGGAAGATATCGTGCTGACCCTGACACTGTTTGAGGACAGAGAGATGATCGAGGAACGGCTGAAAAC
CTATGCCCACCTGTTCGACGACAAAGTGATGAAGCAGCTGAAGCGGCGGAGATACACCGGCTGGGGCAGG
CTGAGCCGGAAGCTGATCAACGGCATCCGGGACAAGCAGTCCGGCAAGACAATCCTGGATTTCCTGAAGT
CCGACGGCTTCGCCAACAGAAACTTCATGCAGCTGATCCACGACGACAGCCTGACCTTTAAAGAGGACAT
CCAGAAAGCCCAGGTGTCCGGCCAGGGCGATAGCCTGCACGAGCACATTGCCAATCTGGCCGGCAGCCCC
GCCATTAAGAAGGGCATCCTGCAGACAGTGAAGGTGGTGGACGAGCTCGTGAAAGTGATGGGCCGGCACA
AGCCCGAGAACATCGTGATCGAAATGGCCAGAGAGAACCAGACCACCCAGAAGGGACAGAAGAACAGCCG
CGAGAGAATGAAGCGGATCGAAGAGGGCATCAAAGAGCTGGGCAGCCAGATCCTGAAAGAACACCCAGTG
GAAAACACCCAGCTGCAGAACGAGAAGCTGTACCTGTACTACCTGCAGAATGGGCGGGATATGTACGTGG
ACCAGGAACTGGACATCAACCGGCTGTCCGACTACGATGTGGACCATATCGTGCCTCAGAGCTTTCTGAA
GGACGACTCCATCGACAACAAGGTGCTGACCAGAAGCGACAAGAACCGGGGCAAGAGCGACAACGTGCCC
TCCGAAGAGGTCGTGAAGAAGATGAAGAACTACTGGCGGCAGCTGCTGAACGCCAAGCTGATTACCCAGA
GAAAGTTCGACAATCTGACCAAGGCCGAGAGAGGCGGCCTGAGCGAACTGGATAAGGCCGGCTTCATCAA
GAGACAGCTGGTGGAAACCCGGCAGATCACAAAGCACGTGGCACAGATCCTGGACTCCCGGATGAACACT
AAGTACGACGAGAATGACAAGCTGATCCGGGAAGTGAAAGTGATCACCCTGAAGTCCAAGCTGGTGTCCG
ATTTCCGGAAGGATTTCCAGTTTTACAAAGTGCGCGAGATCAACAACTACCACCACGCCCACGACGCCTA
CCTGAACGCCGTCGTGGGAACCGCCCTGATCAAAAAGTACCCTAAGCTGGAAAGCGAGTTCGTGTACGGC
GACTACAAGGTGTACGACGTGCGGAAGATGATCGCCAAGAGCGAGCAGGAAATCGGCAAGGCTACCGCCA
AGTACTTCTTCTACAGCAACATCATGAACTTTTTCAAGACCGAGATTACCCTGGCCAACGGCGAGATCCG
GAAGCGGCCTCTGATCGAGACAAACGGCGAAACCGGGGAGATCGTGTGGGATAAGGGCCGGGATTTTGCC
ACCGTGCGGAAAGTGCTGAGCATGCCCCAAGTGAATATCGTGAAAAAGACCGAGGTGCAGACAGGCGGCT
TCAGCAAAGAGTCTATCCTGCCCAAGAGGAACAGCGATAAGCTGATCGCCAGAAAGAAGGACTGGGACCC
TAAGAAGTACGGCGGCTTCGACAGCCCCACCGTGGCCTATTCTGTGCTGGTGGTGGCCAAAGTGGAAAAG
GGCAAGTCCAAGAAACTGAAGAGTGTGAAAGAGCTGCTGGGGATCACCATCATGGAAAGAAGCAGCTTCG
AGAAGAATCCCATCGACTTTCTGGAAGCCAAGGGCTACAAAGAAGTGAAAAAGGACCTGATCATCAAGCT
GCCTAAGTACTCCCTGTTCGAGCTGGAAAACGGCCGGAAGAGAATGCTGGCCTCTGCCGGCGAACTGCAG
AAGGGAAACGAACTGGCCCTGCCCTCCAAATATGTGAACTTCCTGTACCTGGCCAGCCACTATGAGAAGC
TGAAGGGCTCCCCCGAGGATAATGAGCAGAAACAGCTGTTTGTGGAACAGCACAAGCACTACCTGGACGA
GATCATCGAGCAGATCAGCGAGTTCTCCAAGAGAGTGATCCTGGCCGACGCTAATCTGGACAAAGTGCTG
TCCGCCTACAACAAGCACCGGGATAAGCCCATCAGAGAGCAGGCCGAGAATATCATCCACCTGTTTACCC
TGACCAATCTGGGAGCCCCTGCCGCCTTCAAGTACTTTGACACCACCATCGACCGGAAGAGGTACACCAG
CACCAAAGAGGTGCTGGACGCCACCCTGATCCACCAGAGCATCACCGGCCTGTACGAGACACGAATCGAT
TTGTCTCAGCTGGGAGGCGATGGGTCCAAAAGGCCGGCGGCCACGAAAAAGGCCGGCCAGGCAAAAAAGA
AAAAGGGATCCTACCCATACGATGTTCCAGATTACGCTTATCCCTACGACGTGCCTGATTATGCATACCC
ATATGATGTCCCCGACTATGCCGGAAGCGCAACAAACTTCTCTCTGCTGAAACAAGCCGGAGATGTCGAA
GAGAATCCTGGACCGACCGAGTACAAGCCCACGGTGCGCCTCGCCACCCGCGACGACGTCCCCAGGGCCG
TACGCACCCTCGCCGCCGCGTTCGCCGACTACCCCGCCACGCGCCACACCGTCGATCCGGACCGCCACAT
CGAGCGGGTCACCGAGCTGCAAGAACTCTTCCTCACGCGCGTCGGGCTCGACATCGGCAAGGTGTGGGTC
GCGGACGACGGCGCCGCGGTGGCGGTCTGGACCACGCCGGAGAGCGTCGAAGCGGGGGCGGTGTTCGCCG
AGATCGGCCCGCGCATGGCCGAGTTGAGCGGTTCCCGGCTGGCCGCGCAGCAACAGATGGAAGGCCTCCT
GGCGCCGCACCGGCCCAAGGAGCCCGCGTGGTTCCTGGCCACCGTCGGAGTCTCGCCCGACCACCAGGGC
AAGGGTCTGGGCAGCGCCGTCGTGCTCCCCGGAGTGGAGGCGGCCGAGCGCGCCGGGGTGCCCGCCTTCC
TGGAGACCTCCGCGCCCCGCAACCTCCCCTTCTACGAGCGGCTCGGCTTCACCGTCACCGCCGACGTCGA
GGTGCCCGAAGGACCGCGCACCTGGTGCATGACCCGCAAGCCCGGTGCCGGATCCTGATAAATTCGAAAA
TCAACCTCTGGATTACAAAATTTGTGAAAGATTGACTGGTATTCTTAACTATGTTGCTCCTTTTACGCTA
TGTGGATACGCTGCTTTAATGCCTTTGTATCATGCTATTGCTTCCCGTATGGCTTTCATTTTCTCCTCCT
TGTATAAATCCTGGTTGCTGTCTCTTTATGAGGAGTTGTGGCCCGTTGTCAGGCAACGTGGCGTGGTGTG
CACTGTGTTTGCTGACGCAACCCCCACTGGTTGGGGCATTGCCACCACCTGTCAGCTCCTTTCCGGGACT
TTCGCTTTCCCCCTCCCTATTGCCACGGCGGAACTCATCGCCGCCTGCCTTGCCCGCTGCTGGACAGGGG
CTCGGCTGTTGGGCACTGACAATTCCGTGGTGTTGTCGGGGAAATCATCGTCCTTTCCTTGGCTGCTCGC
CTGTGTTGCCACCTGGATTCTGCGCGGGACGTCCTTCTGCTACGTCCCTTCGGCCCTCAATCCAGCGGAC
CTTCCTTCCCGCGGCCTGCTGCCGGCTCTGCGGCCTCTTCCGCGTCCTCGCCTTCGCCCTCAGACGAGTC
GGATCTCCCTTTGGGCCGCCTCCCCGCGTCGACTTTAAGACCAATGACTTACAAGGCAGCTGTAGATCTT
AGCCACTTTTTAAAAGAAAAGGGGGGACTGGAAGGGCTAATTCACTCCCAACGAAGATAAGATCTGCTTT
TTGCTTGTACTGGGTCTCTCTGGTTAGACCAGATCTGAGCCTGGGAGCTCTCTGGCTAACTAGGGAACCC
ACTGCTTAAGCCTCAATAAAGCTTGCCTTGAGTGCTTCAAGTAGTGTGTGCCCGTCTGTTGTGTGACTCT
GGTAACTAGAGATCCCTCAGACCCTTTTAGTCAGTGTGGAAAATCTCTAGCAGGGCCCGTTTAAACCCGC
TGATCAGCCTCGACTGTGCCTTCTAGTTGCCAGCCATCTGTTGTTTGCCCCTCCCCCGTGCCTTCCTTGA
CCCTGGAAGGTGCCACTCCCACTGTCCTTTCCTAATAAAATGAGGAAATTGCATCGCATTGTCTGAGTAG
GTGTCATTCTATTCTGGGGGGTGGGGTGGGGCAGGACAGCAAGGGGGAGGATTGGGAAGATAATAGCAGG
CATGCTGGGGATGCGGTGGGCTCTATGGCTTCTGAGGCGGAAAGAACCAGCTGGGGCTCTAGGGGGTATC
CCC
[124 nt withheld, positions 9384-9507]
C
[91 nt withheld, positions 9509-9599]
A
[49 nt withheld, positions 9601-9649]
CCTTTGACGTTGGAGTCCACGTTCTTT
[37 nt withheld, positions 9677-9713]
ACCCTATCTCGGTCTATTCTTTTGATTTATAAGGGATTTTGCCGATTTCGGCCTATTGGTTAAAAAATGA
GCTGATTTAACAAAAATTTAACGCGAATTAATTCTGTGGAATGTGTGTCAGTTAGGGTGTGGAAAGTCCC
CAGGCTCCCCAGCAGGCAGAAGTATGCAAAGCATGCATCTCAATTAGTCAGCAACCAGGTGTGGAAAGTC
CCCAGGCTCCCCAGCAGGCAGAAGTATGCAAAGCATGCATCTCAATTAGTCAGCAACCATAGTCCCGCCC
CTAACTCCGCCCATCCCGCCCCTAACTCCGCCCAGTTCCGCCCATTCTCCGCCCCATGGCTGACTAATTT
TTTTTATTTATGCAGAGGCCGAGGCCGCCTCTGCCTCTGAGCTATTCCAGAAGTAGTGAGGAGGCTTTTT
TGGAGGCCTAGGCTTTTGCAAAAAGCTCCCGGGAGCTTGTATATCCATTTTCGGATCTGATCAGCACGTG
TTGACAATTAATCATCGGCATAGTATATCGGCATAGTATAATACGACAAGGTGAGGAACTAAACCATGGC
CAAGTTGACCAGTGCCGTTCCGGTGCTCACCGCGCGCGACGTCGCCGGAGCGGTCGAGTTCTGGACCGAC
CGGCTCGGGTTCTCCCGGGACTTCGTGGAGGACGACTTCGCCGGTGTGGTCCGGGACGACGTGACCCTGT
TCATCAGCGCGGTCCAGGACCAGGTGGTGCCGGACAACACCCTGGCCTGGGTGTGGGTGCGCGGCCTGGA
CGAGCTGTACGCCGAGTGGTCGGAGGTCGTGTCCACGAACTTCCGGGACGCCTCCGGGCCGGCCATGACC
GAGATCGGCGAGCAGCCGTGGGGGCGGGAGTTCGCCCTGCGCGACCCGGCCGGCAACTGCGTGCACTTCG
TGGCCGAGGAGCAGGACTGACACGTGCTACGAGATTTCGATTCCACCGCCGCCTTCTATGAAAGGTTGGG
CTTCGGAATCGTTTTCCGGGACGCCGGCTGGATGATCCTCCAGCGCGGGGATCTCATGCTGGAGTTCTTC
GCCCACCCCAACTTGTTTATTGCAGCTTATAATGGTTACAAATAAAGCAATAGCATCACAAATTTCACAA
ATAAAGCATTTTTTTCACTGCATTCTAGTTGTGGTTTGTCCAAACTCATCAATGTATCTTATCATGTCTG
TATACCGTCGACCTCTAGCTAGAGCTTGGCGTAATCATGGTCATAGCTGTTTCCTGTGTGAAATTGTTAT
CCGCTCACAATTCCACACAACATACGAGCCGGAAGCATAAAGTGTAAAGCCTGGGGTGCCTAATGAGTGA
GCTAACTCACATTAATTGCGTTGCGCTCACTGCCCGCTTTCCAGTCGGGAAACCTGTCGTGCCAGCTGCA
TTAATGAATCGGCCAACGCGCGGGGAGAGGCGGTTTGCGTATTGGGCGCTCTTCCGCTTCCTCGCTCACT
GACTCGCTGCGCTCGGTCGTTCGGCTGCGGCGAGCGGTATCAGCTCACTCAAAGGCGGTAATACGGTTAT
CCACAGAATCAGGGGATAACGCAGGAAAGAACATGTGAGCAAAAGGCCAGCAAAAGGCCAGGAACCGTAA
AAAGGCCGCGTTGCTGGCGTTTTTCCATAGGCTCCGCCCCCCTGACGAGCATCACAAAAATCGACGCTCA
AGTCAGAGGTGGCGAAACCCGACAGGACTATAAAGATACCAGGCGTTTCCCCCTGGAAGCTCCCTCGTGC
GCTCTCCTGTTCCGACCCTGCCGCTTACCGGATACCTGTCCGCCTTTCTCCCTTCGGGAAGCGTGGCGCT
TTCTCATAGCTCACGCTGTAGGTATCTCAGTTCGGTGTAGGTCGTTCGCTCCAAGCTGGGCTGTGTGCAC
GAACCCCCCGTTCAGCCCGACCGCTGCGCCTTATCCGGTAACTATCGTCTTGAGTCCAACCCGGTAAGAC
ACGACTTATCGCCACTGGCAGCAGCCACTGGTAACAGGATTAGCAGAGCGAGGTATGTAGGCGGTGCTAC
AGAGTTCTTGAAGTGGTGGCCTAACTACGGCTACACTAGAAGAACAGTATTTGGTATCTGCGCTCTGCTG
AAGCCAGTTACCTTCGGAAAAAGAGTTGGTAGCTCTTGATCCGGCAAACAAACCACCGCTGGTAGCGGTG
GTTTTTTTGTTTGCAAGCAGCAGATTACGCGCAGAAAAAAAGGATCTCAAGAAGATCCTTTGATCTTTTC
TACGGGGTCTGACGCTCAGTGGAACGAAAACTCACGTTAAGGGATTTTGGTCATGAGATTATCAAAAAGG
ATCTTCACCTAGATCCTTTTAAATTAAAAATGAAGTTTTAAATCAATCTAAAGTATATATGAGTAAACTT
GGTCTGACAGTTACCAATGCTTAATCAGTGAGGCACCTATCTCAGCGATCTGTCTATTTCGTTCATCCAT
AGTTGCCTGACTCCCCGTCGTGTAGATAACTACGATACGGGAGGGCTTACCATCTGGCCCCAGTGCTGCA
ATGATACCGCGAGACCCACGCTCACCGGCTCCAGATTTATCAGCAATAAACCAGCCAGCCGGAAGGGCCG
AGCGCAGAAGTGGTCCTGCAACTTTATCCGCCTCCATCCAGTCTATTAATTGTTGCCGGGAAGCTAGAGT
AAGTAGTTCGCCAGTTAATAGTTTGCGCAACGTTGTTGCCATTGCTACAGGCATCGTGGTGTCACGCTCG
TCGTTTGGTATGGCTTCATTCAGCTCCGGTTCCCAACGATCAAGGCGAGTTACATGATCCCCCATGTTGT
GCAAAAAAGCGGTTAGCTCCTTCGGTCCTCCGATCGTTGTCAGAAGTAAGTTGGCCGCAGTGTTATCACT
CATGGTTATGGCAGCACTGCATAATTCTCTTACTGTCATGCCATCCGTAAGATGCTTTTCTGTGACTGGT
GAGTACTCAACCAAGTCATTCTGAGAATAGTGTATGCGGCGACCGAGTTGCTCTTGCCCGGCGTCAATAC
GGGATAATACCGCGCCACATAGCAGAACTTTAAAAGTGCTCATCATTGGAAAACGTTCTTCGGGGCGAAA
ACTCTCAAGGATCTTACCGCTGTTGAGATCCAGTTCGATGTAACCCACTCGTGCACCCAACTGATCTTCA
GCATCTTTTACTTTCACCAGCGTTTCTGGGTGAGCAAAAACAGGAAGGCAAAATGCCGCAAAAAAGGGAA
TAAGGGCGACACGGAAATGTTGAATACTCATACTCTTCCTTTTTCAATATTATTGAAGCATTTATCAGGG
TTATTGTCTCATGAGCGGATACATATTTGAATGTATTTAGAAAAATAAACAAATAGGGGTTCCGCGCACA
TTTCCCCGAAAAGTGCCACCTGAC
